>Addgene plasmid #198366 | pBZS-YP_001497877 | addgene full sequence | sequence record 389729 | Addgene NGS Result
AAGAAACCAATTGTCCATATTGCATCAGACATTGCCGTCACTGCGTCTTTTACTGGCTCTTCTCGCTAAC
CAAACCGGTAACCCCGCTTATTAAAAGCATTCTGTAACAAAGCGGGACCAAAGCCATGACAAAAACGCGT
AACAAAAGTGTCTATAATCACGGCAGAAAAGTCCACATTGATTATTTGCACGGCGTCACACTTTGCTATG
CCATAGCATTTTTATCCATAAGATTAGCCGATCCTACCTGACGCTTTTTATCGCAACTCTCTACTGTTTC
TCCATACCCGTTTTTTGGGCTAACAGGAGGAATTAACCATGGGGGGTTCTCATCATCATCATCATCATGG
TATGGCTAGCATGACTGGTGGACAGCAAATGGGTCGGGATCTGTACGACGATGACGATAAGCTCGAGGGA
TCCATGAGCCTGAAAGCGCTGGAGCTGTTCGCGGGTATCGGTGGCATTACCTACGGCCTGCGTGGTTATG
TGGAACCGATCGCGTTCTGCGAGTACGAAAAAGATGCGGCGGCGTTTCTGAGCCAGCGTGGCCTGCCGGT
TCACGGTGACATTACCAAGTTTGATGCGAGCGTGTATAAGACCAAAATCGACATTGTTACCGCGGGTTGG
CCGTGCACCGGTTTCAGCACCGCGGGCAAGGGCACCGGTTTTGATCACGAGGCGAGCGGTCTGTGGACCG
AAGTGATCCGTGTGGTTAAGGAGAGCGAACCGAAATACGTGTTCCTGGAGAACAGCCACGTTCTGGCGCA
AACCAAGAACCTGAAAGTTATCATTCACGACCTGGATGGCCTGGAATACGACACCCGTTGGTGGACCTGC
CGTAGCAACGATGTGAACGTTGGCGCGCACCACAACCGTTATCGTTGGTTCATGCTGGCGGAGAAGAAAG
GTAGCGTGACCAAGTTCGATAAGATCCAGGTTGAAAAGTTCATCTGGAGCGGCGACTTTAAGGATAAACA
AGTGAGCGAGAACAGCCACGAAAACAAGCAACTGATCAAATTCATGGGTAACAGCGTGGTTCCGGACCAA
GTGCGTTACGCGTTTGAGAGCATGAGCGATATGAAACTGGAAGGCACCCTGGTTAACGACAAGGATGAGA
TTGTGAAAGTTGGCTACAGCAAGGACGGTATCATGTATAAGATTCACGTGGATCACAAGATCATTCCGAA
ACTGAACATTGTTCTGACCCCGCGTGACCCGCCGGAGGGTCACAAAGCGCGTGAAGATGCGATCATTAAG
AGCCCGATTCTGATGACCTACTGGAACACCCCGGCGTTTTGCTATCACAAAAGCGCGCGTGGCAGCAAGC
TGCTGACCAAGCGTCAGAAAAACAACCTGCACACCCAAATCAAGTTCTGCCCGGGTGGCAGCGACGATGG
CTACCTGAGCGGTCGTTTTTGCGCGTGGCTGATGGGCTACGGTGACGAATATCTGGGTAACCTGATTGAT
TATGAATTCCAGCATGATGAAGCAGTGGATAACAAGTTTAACAAAGAACAGCAGAACGCGTTTTATGAGA
TCTTGCACTTACCGAATCTGAACGAGGAACAGCGCAATGCGTTCATTCAGTCCCTTAAAGACGATCCATC
TCAAAGCGCAAATCTGCTGGCAGAAGCCAAGAAACTGAACGATGCTCAAGCTCCGAAAGTCGACAACAAA
TTCAACAAAGAGCAACAGAATGCGTTCTACGAAATTCTGCATTTACCGAACCTGAATGAAGAACAGCGTA
ACGCCTTTATCCAATCGCTGAAAGATGATCCTAGTCAGTCAGCCAATCTGTTGGCGGAAGCGAAGAAACT
CAATGACGCCCAAGCTCCCAAAGTTGACGCGAATAGCTGGAGCCATCCGCAGTTTGAAAAGCTTTAGGGC
TGTTTTGGCGGATGAGAGAAGATTTTCAGCCTGATACAGATTAAATCAGAACGCAGAAGCGGTCTGATAA
AACAGAATTTGCCTGGCGGCAGTAGCGCGGTGGTCCCACCTGACCCCATGCCGAACTCAGAAGTGAAACG
CCGTAGCGCCGATGGTAGTGTGGGGTCTCCCCATGCGAGAGTAGGGAACTGCCAGGCATCAAATAAAACG
AAAGGCTCAGTCGAAAGACTGGGCCTTTCGTTTTATCTGTTGTTTGTCGGTGAACGCTCTCCTGAGTAGG
ACAAATCCGCCGGGAGCGGATTTGAACGTTGCGAAGCAACGGCCCGGAGGGTGGCGGGCAGGACGCCCGC
CATAAACTGCCAGGCATCAAATTAAGCAGAAGGCCATCCTGACGGATGGCCTTTTTGCGTTTCTACAAAC
TCTTTTGTTTATTTTTCTAAATACATTCAAATATGTATCCGCTCATGAGACAATAACCCTGATAAATGCT
TCAATAATATTGAAAAAGGAAGAGTATGAGTATTCAACATTTCCGTGTCGCCCTTATTCCCTTTTTTGCG
GCATTTTGCCTTCCTGTTTTTGCTCACCCAGAAACGCTGGTGAAAGTAAAAGATGCTGAAGATCAGTTGG
GTGCACGAGTGGGTTACATCGAACTGGATCTCAACAGCGGTAAGATCCTTGAGAGTTTTCGCCCCGAAGA
ACGTTTTCCAATGATGAGCACTTTTAAAGTTCTGCTATGTGGCGCGGTATTATCCCGTGTTGACGCCGGG
CAAGAGCAACTCGGTCGCCGCATACACTATTCTCAGAATGACTTGGTTGAGTACTCACCAGTCACAGAAA
AGCATCTTACGGATGGCATGACAGTAAGAGAATTATGCAGTGCTGCCATAACCATGAGTGATAACACTGC
GGCCAACTTACTTCTGACAACGATCGGAGGACCGAAGGAGCTAACCGCTTTTTTGCACAACATGGGGGAT
CATGTAACTCGCCTTGATCGTTGGGAACCGGAGCTGAATGAAGCCATACCAAACGACGAGCGTGACACCA
CGATGCCTGTAGCAATGGCAACAACGTTGCGCAAACTATTAACTGGCGAACTACTTACTCTAGCTTCCCG
GCAACAATTAATAGACTGGATGGAGGCGGATAAAGTTGCAGGACCACTTCTGCGCTCGGCCCTTCCGGCT
GGCTGGTTTATTGCTGATAAATCTGGAGCCGGTGAGCGTGGGTCTCGCGGTATCATTGCAGCACTGGGGC
CAGATGGTAAGCCCTCCCGTATCGTAGTTATCTACACGACGGGGAGTCAGGCAACTATGGATGAACGAAA
TAGACAGATCGCTGAGATAGGTGCCTCACTGATTAAGCATTGGTAACTGTCAGACCAAGTTTACTCATAT
ATACTTTAGATTGATTTAAAACTTCATTTTTAATTTAAAAGGATCTAGGTGAAGATCCTTTTTGATAATC
TCATGACCAAAATCCCTTAACGTGAGTTTTCGTTCCACTGAGCGTCAGACCCCGTAGAAAAGATCAAAGG
ATCTTCTTGAGATCCTTTTTTTCTGCGCGTAATCTGCTGCTTGCAAACAAAAAAACCACCGCTACCAGCG
GTGGTTTGTTTGCCGGATCAAGAGCTACCAACTCTTTTTCCGAAGGTAACTGGCTTCAGCAGAGCGCAGA
TACCAAATACTGTCCTTCTAGTGTAGCCGTAGTTAGGCCACCACTTCAAGAACTCTGTAGCACCGCCTAC
ATACCTCGCTCTGCTAATCCTGTTACCAGTGGCTGCTGCCAGTGGCGATAAGTCGTGTCTTACCGGGTTG
GACTCAAGACGATAGTTACCGGATAAGGCGCAGCGGTCGGGCTGAACGGGGGGTTCGTGCACACAGCCCA
GCTTGGAGCGAACGACCTACACCGAACTGAGATACCTACAGCGTGAGCTATGAGAAAGCGCCACGCTTCC
CGAAGGGAGAAAGGCGGACAGGTATCCGGTAAGCGGCAGGGTCGGAACAGGAGAGCGCACGAGGGAGCTT
CCAGGGGGAAACGCCTGGTATCTTTATAGTCCTGTCGGGTTTCGCCACCTCTGACTTGAGCGTCGATTTT
TGTGATGCTCGTCAGGGGGGCGGAGCCTATGGAAAAACGCCAGCAACGCGGCCTTTTTACGGTTCCTGGC
CTTTTGCTGGCCTTTTGCTCACATGTTCTTTCCTGCGTTATCCCCTGATTCTGTGGATAACCGTATTACC
GCCTTTGAGTGAGCTGATACCGCTCGCCGCAGCCGAACGACCGAGCGCAGCGAGTCAGTGAGCGAGGAAG
CGGAAGAGCGCCTGATGCGGTATTTTCTCCTTACGCATCTGTGCGGTATTTCACACCGCATATGGTGCAC
TCTCAGTACAATCTGCTCTGATGCCGCATAGTTAAGCCAGTATACACTCCGCTATCGCTACGTGACTGGG
TCATGGCTGCGCCCCGACACCCGCCAACACCCGCTGACGCGCCCTGACGGGCTTGTCTGCTCCCGGCATC
CGCTTACAGACAAGCTGTGACCGTCTCCGGGAGCTGCATGTGTCAGAGGTTTTCACCGTCATCACCGAAA
CGCGCGAGGCAGCAGATCAATTCGCGCGCGAAGGCGAAGCGGCATGCATAATGTGCCTGTCAAATGGACG
AAGCAGGGATTCTGCAAACCCTATGCTACTCCGTCAAGCCGTCAATTGTCTGATTCGTTACCAATTATGA
CAACTTGACGGCTACATCATTCACTTTTTCTTCACAACCGGCACGGAACTCGCTCGGGCTGGCCCCGGTG
CATTTTTTAAATACCCGCGAGAAATAGAGTTGATCGTCAAAACCAACATTGCGACCGACGGTGGCGATAG
GCATCCGGGTGGTGCTCAAAAGCAGCTTCGCCTGGCTGATACGTTGGTCCTCGCGCCAGCTTAAGACGCT
AATCCCTAACTGCTGGCGGAAAAAATGTGACAGACGCGACGGCGACAAGCAAACATGCTGTGCGACGCTG
GCGATATCAAAATTGCTGTCTGCCAGGTGATCGCTGATGTACTGACAAGCCTCGCGTACCCGATTATCCA
TCGGTGGATGGAGCGACTCGTTAATCGCTTCCATGCGCCGCAGTAACAATTGCTCAAGCAGATTTATCGC
CAGCAGCTCCGAATAGCGCCCTTCCCCTTGCCCGGCGTTAATGATTTGCCCAAACAGGTCGCTGAAATGC
GGCTGGTGCGCTTCATCCGGGCGAAAGAACCCCGTATTGGCAAATATTGACGGCCAGTTAAGCCATTCAT
GCCAGTAGGCGCGCGGACGAAAGTAAACCCACTGGTGATACCATTCGCGAGCCTCCGGATGACGACCGTA
GTGATGAATCTCTCCTGGCGGGAACAGCAAAATATCACCCGGTCGGCAAACAAATTCTCGTCCCTGATTT
TTCACCACCCCCTGACCGCGAATGGTGAGATTGAGAATATAACCTTTCATTCCCAGCGGTCGGTCGATAA
AAAAATCGAGATAACCGTTGGCCTCAATCGGCGTTAAACCCGCCACCAGATGGGCATTAAACGAGTATCC
CGGCAGCAGGGGATCATTTTGCGCTTCAGCCATACTTTTCATACTCCCGCCATTCAGAG
Features (pLannotate 1.2.2; 14 found; start..end, strand, type, name):
      1..285     +  promoter       araBAD promoter: araBAD; promoter of the L-arabinose operon of E. coli; the araC regulatory gene is transcribed in the opposite direction (Guzman et al., 1995)
    331..351     +  CDS            capTEV™ (fragment): composite tag for in vivo biotinylation, TEV protease cleavage, and 6xHis tagging
    352..384     +  CDS            T7 tag (gene 10 leader): leader peptide from bacteriophage T7 gene 10 promotes efficient translation in E. coli
    388..411     +  CDS            Xpress™ tag: Xpress™ epitope tag, including an enterokinase recognition and cleavage site
   1498..1962    +  CDS            spa (fragment): SPA_STAAU - Experimental evidence at protein level: Swiss-Prot protein existence level 1. Plays a role in the inhibition of the host innate and adaptive immune responses. Possesses five immunoglobulin-binding domains that capture both the fragment crystallizable region (Fc region) and the Fab region (part of Ig that identifies antigen) of immunoglobulins (By similarity). In turn, Staphylococcus aureus is protected from phagocytic killing via inhibition of Ig Fc region. In addition, the host elicited B-cell response is prevented due to a decrease of antibody-secreting cell proliferation that en
   1971..2086    +  ncRNA          5S rRNA: Accession: RF00001 - 5S ribosomal RNA
   2090..2176    +  terminator     rrnB T1 terminator: Escherichia coli rrnB; transcription terminator T1 from the E. coli rrnB gene
   2268..2295    +  terminator     rrnB T2 terminator: transcription terminator T2 from the E. coli rrnB gene
   2314..2405    +  promoter       AmpR promoter: bla
   2406..3266    +  CDS            AmpR: β-lactamase; bla; confers resistance to ampicillin, carbenicillin, and related antibiotics
   3437..4025    +  rep_origin     ori: high-copy-number ColE1/pMB1/pBR322/pUC origin of replication
   4211..4351    -  misc_feature   bom: basis of mobility region from pBR322
   4453..4493    -  CDS            rop (fragment): Rop protein, which maintains plasmids at low copy number; rop
   4615..5493    -  CDS            araC: L-arabinose regulatory protein; araC
