[The description below was written by a language model from this plasmid's Addgene catalogue record and pLannotate feature annotations shown in this document.]
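Description:
pBZS-YP_001497877 is a 5.5 kb bacterial expression plasmid built on the pBZS backbone for producing the protein YP_001497877 (Entrez gene B681L, also listed as NY2A_B681L) in E. coli. The associated publication concerns the identification, expression and purification of DNA cytosine 5-methyltransferases with short recognition sequences, so the insert is presumably one of the candidate enzymes from that survey, although the record gives no explicit functional annotation for it. The plasmid is maintained through a ColE1/pMB1-type origin, with the pBR322 bom region and only a fragment of rop present, and is selected with ampicillin via the bla gene under its own promoter. Copy number is listed as unknown.

Expression is driven by the araBAD promoter, with the araC regulator encoded in the opposite orientation. This arrangement gives tight repression in the absence of L-arabinose and inducible transcription when it is added, which is useful for proteins such as DNA-modifying enzymes that may be harmful to the host. Downstream of the promoter lies an N-terminal leader made up of a short capTEV-like match (probably a His-tag segment), the T7 gene 10 leader that promotes efficient translation, and an Xpress epitope with an enterokinase cleavage site. The unannotated stretch of about 1.1 kb that follows most likely holds the YP_001497877 coding sequence. After it comes a fragment of Staphylococcus aureus protein A, whose immunoglobulin-binding domains would serve as a C-terminal IgG-affinity handle if it is in frame, something the table does not confirm. Transcription ends at the rrnB T1 and T2 terminators, which are preceded by a 5S rRNA segment. The construct is intended for inducible expression and affinity purification of the recombinant protein.
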