Addgene plasmid #198366: pBZS-YP_001497877
Purpose: Express YP_001497877 in bacterial cells.
Depositing lab: Takashi Ito. Depositing organization: Kyushu University. Publication: Identification, expression, and purification of DNA cytosine 5-methyltransferases with short recognition sequences. Miura F, Miura M, Shibata Y, Furuta Y, Miyamura K, Ino Y, Bayoumi AMA, Oba U, Ito T. BMC Biotechnol. 2022 Nov 4;22(1):33. doi: 10.1186/s12896-022-00765-3. PubMed 36333700.
Backbone
  Vector backbone: pBZS
  Vector type: Bacterial Expression
Growth in bacteria
  Bacterial resistance: Ampicillin, 100 μg/mL
  Growth temperature: 37°C
  Growth strain: NEB T7 Express
  Copy number: Unknown
Gene/Insert
  Gene/Insert name: YP_001497877
  Entrez Gene: B681L (a.k.a. NY2A_B681L)
Terms and licenses: Academic/Nonprofit Terms; Industry Terms: Not Available to Industry
How to cite: pBZS-YP_001497877 was a gift from Takashi Ito (Addgene plasmid # 198366 ; http://n2t.net/addgene:198366 ; RRID:Addgene_198366)
